>Addgene plasmid #239558 | pFUW COX8ASig-mCherry | addgene full sequence | sequence record 477037 | Addgene NGS Result
GTCGACGGATCGGGAGATCTCCCGATCCCCTATGGTGCACTCTCAGTACAATCTGCTCTGATGCCGCATA
GTTAAGCCAGTATCTGCTCCCTGCTTGTGTGTTGGAGGTCGCTGAGTAGTGCGCGAGCAAAATTTAAGCT
ACAACAAGGCAAGGCTTGACCGACAATTGCATGAAGAATCTGCTTAGGGTTAGGCGTTTTGCGCTGCTTC
GCGATGTACGGGCCAGATATACGCGTTGACATTGATTATTGACTAGTTATTAATAGTAATCAATTACGGG
GTCATTAGTTCATAGCCCATATATGGAGTTCCGCGTTACATAACTTACGGTAAATGGCCCGCCTGGCTGA
CCGCCCAACGACCCCCGCCCATTGACGTCAATAATGACGTATGTTCCCATAGTAACGCCAATAGGGACTT
TCCATTGACGTCAATGGGTGGAGTATTTACGGTAAACTGCCCACTTGGCAGTACATCAAGTGTATCATAT
GCCAAGTACGCCCCCTATTGACGTCAATGACGGTAAATGGCCCGCCTGGCATTATGCCCAGTACATGACC
TTATGGGACTTTCCTACTTGGCAGTACATCTACGTATTAGTCATCGCTATTACCATGGTGATGCGGTTTT
GGCAGTACATCAATGGGCGTGGATAGCGGTTTGACTCACGGGGATTTCCAAGTCTCCACCCCATTGACGT
CAATGGGAGTTTGTTTTGGCACCAAAATCAACGGGACTTTCCAAAATGTCGTAACAACTCCGCCCCATTG
ACGCAAATGGGCGGTAGGCGTGTACGGTGGGAGGTCTATATAAGCAGCGCGTTTTGCCTGTACTGGGTCT
CTCTGGTTAGACCAGATCTGAGCCTGGGAGCTCTCTGGCTAACTAGGGAACCCACTGCTTAAGCCTCAAT
AAAGCTTGCCTTGAGTGCTTCAAGTAGTGTGTGCCCGTCTGTTGTGTGACTCTGGTAACTAGAGATCCCT
CAGACCCTTTTAGTCAGTGTGGAAAATCTCTAGCAGTGGCGCCCGAACAGGGACTTGAAAGCGAAAGGGA
AACCAGAGGAGCTCTCTCGACGCAGGACTCGGCTTGCTGAAGCGCGCACGGCAAGAGGCGAGGGGCGGCG
ACTGGTGAGTACGCCAAAAATTTTGACTAGCGGAGGCTAGAAGGAGAGAGATGGGTGCGAGAGCGTCAGT
ATTAAGCGGGGGAGAATTAGATCGCGATGGGAAAAAATTCGGTTAAGGCCAGGGGGAAAGAAAAAATATA
AATTAAAACATATAGTATGGGCAAGCAGGGAGCTAGAACGATTCGCAGTTAATCCTGGCCTGTTAGAAAC
ATCAGAAGGCTGTAGACAAATACTGGGACAGCTACAACCATCCCTTCAGACAGGATCAGAAGAACTTAGA
TCATTATATAATACAGTAGCAACCCTCTATTGTGTGCATCAAAGGATAGAGATAAAAGACACCAAGGAAG
CTTTAGACAAGATAGAGGAAGAGCAAAACAAAAGTAAGACCACCGCACAGCAAGCGGCCGCTGATCTTCA
GACCTGGAGGAGGAGATATGAGGGACAATTGGAGAAGTGAATTATATAAATATAAAGTAGTAAAAATTGA
ACCATTAGGAGTAGCACCCACCAAGGCAAAGAGAAGAGTGGTGCAGAGAGAAAAAAGAGCAGTGGGAATA
GGAGCTTTGTTCCTTGGGTTCTTGGGAGCAGCAGGAAGCACTATGGGCGCAGCGTCAATGACGCTGACGG
TACAGGCCAGACAATTATTGTCTGGTATAGTGCAGCAGCAGAACAATTTGCTGAGGGCTATTGAGGCGCA
ACAGCATCTGTTGCAACTCACAGTCTGGGGCATCAAGCAGCTCCAGGCAAGAATCCTGGCTGTGGAAAGA
TACCTAAAGGATCAACAGCTCCTGGGGATTTGGGGTTGCTCTGGAAAACTCATTTGCACCACTGCTGTGC
CTTGGAATGCTAGTTGGAGTAATAAATCTCTGGAACAGATTTGGAATCACACGACCTGGATGGAGTGGGA
CAGAGAAATTAACAATTACACAAGCTTAATACACTCCTTAATTGAAGAATCGCAAAACCAGCAAGAAAAG
AATGAACAAGAATTATTGGAATTAGATAAATGGGCAAGTTTGTGGAATTGGTTTAACATAACAAATTGGC
TGTGGTATATAAAATTATTCATAATGATAGTAGGAGGCTTGGTAGGTTTAAGAATAGTTTTTGCTGTACT
TTCTATAGTGAATAGAGTTAGGCAGGGATATTCACCATTATCGTTTCAGACCCACCTCCCAACCCCGAGG
GGACCCGACAGGCCCGAAGGAATAGAAGAAGAAGGTGGAGAGAGAGACAGAGACAGATCCATTCGATTAG
TGAACGGATCGGCACTGCGTGCGCCAATTCTGCAGACAAATGGCAGTATTCATCCACAATTTTAAAAGAA
AAGGGGGGATTGGGGGGTACAGTGCAGGGGAAAGAATAGTAGACATAATAGCAACAGACATACAAACTAA
AGAATTACAAAAACAAATTACAAAAATTCAAAATTTTCGGGTTTATTACAGGGACAGCAGAGATCCAGTT
TGGTTAATTAACCCGTGTCGGCTCCAGATCTGGCCTCCGCGCCGGGTTTTGGCGCCTCCCGCGGGCGCCC
CCCTCCTCACGGCGAGCGCTGCCACGTCAGACGAAGGGCGCAGCGAGCGTCCTGATCCTTCCGCCCGGAC
GCTCAGGACAGCGGCCCGCTGCTCATAAGACTCGGCCTTAGAACCCCAGTATCAGCAGAAGGACATTTTA
GGACGGGACTTGGGTGACTCTAGGGCACTGGTTTTCTTTCCAGAGAGCGGAACAGGCGAGGAAAAGTAGT
CCCTTCTCGGCGATTCTGCGGAGGGATCTCCGTGGGGCGGTGAACGCCGATGATTATATAAGGACGCGCC
GGGTGTGGCACAGCTAGTTCCGTCGCAGCCGGGATTTGGGTCGCGGTTCTTGTTTGTGGATCGCTGTGAT
CGTCACTTGGTGAGTAGCGGGCTGCTGGGCTGGCCGGGGCTTTCGTGGCCGCCGGGCCGCTCGGTGGGAC
GGAAGCGTGTGGAGAGACCGCCAAGGGCTGTAGTCTGGGTCCGCGAGCAAGGTTGCCCTGAACTGGGGGT
TGGGGGGAGCGCAGCAAAATGGCGGCTGTTCCCGAGTCTTGAATGGAAGACGCTTGTGAGGCGGGCTGTG
AGGTCGTTGAAACAAGGTGGGGGGCATGGTGGGCGGCAAGAACCCAAGGTCTTGAGGCCTTCGCTAATGC
GGGAAAGCTCTTATTCGGGTGAGATGGGCTGGGGCACCATCTGGGGACCCTGACGTGAAGTTTGTCACTG
ACTGGAGAACTCGGTTTGTCGTCTGTTGCGGGGGCGGCAGTTATGGCGGTGCCGTTGGGCAGTGCACCCG
TACCTTTGGGAGCGCGCGCCCTCGTCGTGTCGTGACGTCACCCGTTCTGTTGGCTTATAATGCAGGGTGG
GGCCACCTGCCGGTAGGTGTGCGGTAGGCTTTTCTCCGTCGCAGGACGCAGGGTTCGGGCCTAGGGTAGG
CTCTCCTGAATCGACAGGCGCCGGACCTCTGGTGAGGGGAGGGATAAGTGAGGCGTCAGTTTCTTTGGTC
GGTTTTATGTACCTATCTTCTTAAGTAGCTGAAGCTCCGGTTTTGAACTATGCGCTCGGGGTTGGCGAGT
GTGTTTTGTGAAGTTTTTTAGGCACCTTTTGAAATGTAATCATTTGGGTCAATATGTAATTTTCAGTGTT
AGACTAGTAAATTGTCCGCTAAATTCTGGCCGTTTTTGGCTTTTTTGTTAGACGAAGCTTGGGCCCGGGA
ATTAATTATTAAGATGTCCGTCCTGACGCCGCTGCTGCTGCGGGGCTTGACAGGCTCGGCCCGGCGGCTC
CCAGTGCCGCGCGCCAAGATCCATTCGTTGGGGGATCCACCGGTCGCCACCATGGTGAGCAAGGGCGAGG
AGGATAACATGGCCATCATCAAGGAGTTCATGCGCTTCAAGGTGCACATGGAGGGCTCCGTGAACGGCCA
CGAGTTCGAGATCGAGGGCGAGGGCGAGGGCCGCCCCTACGAGGGCACCCAGACCGCCAAGCTGAAGGTG
ACCAAGGGTGGCCCCCTGCCCTTCGCCTGGGACATCCTGTCCCCTCAGTTCATGTACGGCTCCAAGGCCT
ACGTGAAGCACCCCGCCGACATCCCCGACTACTTGAAGCTGTCCTTCCCCGAGGGCTTCAAGTGGGAGCG
CGTGATGAACTTCGAGGACGGCGGCGTGGTGACCGTGACCCAGGACTCCTCCCTGCAGGACGGCGAGTTC
ATCTACAAGGTGAAGCTGCGCGGCACCAACTTCCCCTCCGACGGCCCCGTAATGCAGAAGAAGACCATGG
GCTGGGAGGCCTCCTCCGAGCGGATGTACCCCGAGGACGGCGCCCTGAAGGGCGAGATCAAGCAGAGGCT
GAAGCTGAAGGACGGCGGCCACTACGACGCTGAGGTCAAGACCACCTACAAGGCCAAGAAGCCCGTGCAG
CTGCCCGGCGCCTACAACGTCAACATCAAGTTGGACATCACCTCCCACAACGAGGACTACACCATCGTGG
AACAGTACGAACGCGCCGAGGGCCGCCACTCCACCGGCGGCATGGACGAGCTGTACAAGTAACGGATCCG
AATTCGATATCAAGCTTATCGATAATCAACCTCTGGATTACAAAATTTGTGAAAGATTGACTGGTATTCT
TAACTATGTTGCTCCTTTTACGCTATGTGGATACGCTGCTTTAATGCCTTTGTATCATGCTATTGCTTCC
CGTATGGCTTTCATTTTCTCCTCCTTGTATAAATCCTGGTTGCTGTCTCTTTATGAGGAGTTGTGGCCCG
TTGTCAGGCAACGTGGCGTGGTGTGCACTGTGTTTGCTGACGCAACCCCCACTGGTTGGGGCATTGCCAC
CACCTGTCAGCTCCTTTCCGGGACTTTCGCTTTCCCCCTCCCTATTGCCACGGCGGAACTCATCGCCGCC
TGCCTTGCCCGCTGCTGGACAGGGGCTCGGCTGTTGGGCACTGACAATTCCGTGGTGTTGTCGGGGAAAT
CATCGTCCTTTCCTTGGCTGCTCGCCTGTGTTGCCACCTGGATTCTGCGCGGGACGTCCTTCTGCTACGT
CCCTTCGGCCCTCAATCCAGCGGACCTTCCTTCCCGCGGCCTGCTGCCGGCTCTGCGGCCTCTTCCGCGT
CTTCGCCTTCGCCCTCAGACGAGTCGGATCTCCCTTTGGGCCGCCTCCCCGCATCGATACCGTCGACCTC
GAGACCTAGAAAAACATGGAGCAATCACAAGTAGCAATACAGCAGCTACCAATGCTGATTGTGCCTGGCT
AGAAGCACAAGAGGAGGAGGAGGTGGGTTTTCCAGTCACACCTCAGGTACCTTTAAGACCAATGACTTAC
AAGGCAGCTGTAGATCTTAGCCACTTTTTAAAAGAAAAGGGGGGACTGGAAGGGCTAATTCACTCCCAAC
GAAGACAAGATATCCTTGATCTGTGGATCTACCACACACAAGGCTACTTCCCTGATTGGCAGAACTACAC
ACCAGGGCCAGGGATCAGATATCCACTGACCTTTGGATGGTGCTACAAGCTAGTACCAGTTGAGCAAGAG
AAGGTAGAAGAAGCCAATGAAGGAGAGAACACCCGCTTGTTACACCCTGTGAGCCTGCATGGGATGGATG
ACCCGGAGAGAGAAGTATTAGAGTGGAGGTTTGACAGCCGCCTAGCATTTCATCACATGGCCCGAGAGCT
GCATCCGGACTGTACTGGGTCTCTCTGGTTAGACCAGATCTGAGCCTGGGAGCTCTCTGGCTAACTAGGG
AACCCACTGCTTAAGCCTCAATAAAGCTTGCCTTGAGTGCTTCAAGTAGTGTGTGCCCGTCTGTTGTGTG
ACTCTGGTAACTAGAGATCCCTCAGACCCTTTTAGTCAGTGTGGAAAATCTCTAGCAGGGCCCGTTTAAA
CCCGCTGATCAGCCTCGACTGTGCCTTCTAGTTGCCAGCCATCTGTTGTTTGCCCCTCCCCCGTGCCTTC
CTTGACCCTGGAAGGTGCCACTCCCACTGTCCTTTCCTAATAAAATGAGGAAATTGCATCGCATTGTCTG
AGTAGGTGTCATTCTATTCTGGGGGGTGGGGTGGGGCAGGACAGCAAGGGGGAGGATTGGGAAGACAATA
GCAGGCATGTGAGCAAAAGGCCAGCAAAAGGCCAGGAACCGTAAAAAGGCCGCGTTGCTGGCGTTTTTCC
ATAGGCTCCGCCCCCCTGACGAGCATCACAAAAATCGACGCTCAAGTCAGAGGTGGCGAAACCCGACAGG
ACTATAAAGATACCAGGCGTTTCCCCCTGGAAGCTCCCTCGTGCGCTCTCCTGTTCCGACCCTGCCGCTT
ACCGGATACCTGTCCGCCTTTCTCCCTTCGGGAAGCGTGGCGCTTTCTCATAGCTCACGCTGTAGGTATC
TCAGTTCGGTGTAGGTCGTTCGCTCCAAGCTGGGCTGTGTGCACGAACCCCCCGTTCAGCCCGACCGCTG
CGCCTTATCCGGTAACTATCGTCTTGAGTCCAACCCGGTAAGACACGACTTATCGCCACTGGCAGCAGCC
ACTGGTAACAGGATTAGCAGAGCGAGGTATGTAGGCGGTGCTACAGAGTTCTTGAAGTGGTGGCCTAACT
ACGGCTACACTAGAAGAACAGTATTTGGTATCTGCGCTCTGCTGAAGCCAGTTACCTTCGGAAAAAGAGT
TGGTAGCTCTTGATCCGGCAAACAAACCACCGCTGGTAGCGGTGGTTTTTTTGTTTGCAAGCAGCAGATT
ACGCGCAGAAAAAAAGGATCTCAAGAAGATCCTTTGATCTTTTCTACGGGGTCTGACGCTCAGTGGAACG
AAAACTCACGTTAAGGGATTTTGGTCATGAGATTATCAAAAAGGATCTTCACCTAGATCCTTTTAAATTA
AAAATGAAGTTTTAAATCAATCTAAAGTATATATGAGTAAACTTGGTCTGACAGTTACCAATGCTTAATC
AGTGAGGCACCTATCTCAGCGATCTGTCTATTTCGTTCATCCATAGTTGCCTGACTCCCCGTCGTGTAGA
TAACTACGATACGGGAGGGCTTACCATCTGGCCCCAGTGCTGCAATGATACCGCGAGACCCACGCTCACC
GGCTCCAGATTTATCAGCAATAAACCAGCCAGCCGGAAGGGCCGAGCGCAGAAGTGGTCCTGCAACTTTA
TCCGCCTCCATCCAGTCTATTAATTGTTGCCGGGAAGCTAGAGTAAGTAGTTCGCCAGTTAATAGTTTGC
GCAACGTTGTTGCCATTGCTACAGGCATCGTGGTGTCACGCTCGTCGTTTGGTATGGCTTCATTCAGCTC
CGGTTCCCAACGATCAAGGCGAGTTACATGATCCCCCATGTTGTGCAAAAAAGCGGTTAGCTCCTTCGGT
CCTCCGATCGTTGTCAGAAGTAAGTTGGCCGCAGTGTTATCACTCATGGTTATGGCAGCACTGCATAATT
CTCTTACTGTCATGCCATCCGTAAGATGCTTTTCTGTGACTGGTGAGTACTCAACCAAGTCATTCTGAGA
ATAGTGTATGCGGCGACCGAGTTGCTCTTGCCCGGCGTCAATACGGGATAATACCGCGCCACATAGCAGA
ACTTTAAAAGTGCTCATCATTGGAAAACGTTCTTCGGGGCGAAAACTCTCAAGGATCTTACCGCTGTTGA
GATCCAGTTCGATGTAACCCACTCGTGCACCCAACTGATCTTCAGCATCTTTTACTTTCACCAGCGTTTC
TGGGTGAGCAAAAACAGGAAGGCAAAATGCCGCAAAAAAGGGAATAAGGGCGACACGGAAATGTTGAATA
CTCATACTCTTCCTTTTTCAATATTATTGAAGCATTTATCAGGGTTATTGTCTCATGAGCGGATACATAT
TTGAATGTATTTAGAAAAATAAACAAATAGGGGTTCCGCGCACATTTCCCCGAAAAGTGCCACCTGAC
Features (pLannotate 1.2.2; 20 found; start..end, strand, type, name):
     31..83      -  misc_feature   bom (fragment): basis of mobility region from pBR322
    238..617     +  enhancer       CMV enhancer: human cytomegalovirus immediate early enhancer
    618..817     +  promoter       CMV promoter: human cytomegalovirus (CMV) immediate early promoter
    835..1015    +  LTR            5' LTR (truncated): truncated 5' long terminal repeat (LTR) from HIV-1
   1062..1187    +  misc_feature   HIV-1 Ψ: packaging signal of human immunodeficiency virus type 1
   1171..1534    +  CDS            HIV-1 gag (fragment): gag protein from human immunodeficiency virus 1; gag
   1680..1913    +  misc_feature   RRE: The Rev response element (RRE) of HIV-1 allows for Rev-dependent mRNA export from the nucleus to the cytoplasm.
   2290..2390    +  CDS            Rev (fragment): human immunodeficiency virus 1 (HIV-1) Rev protein; rev; enhances nuclear export of unspliced and incompletely spliced viral mRNAs
   2440..2557    +  misc_feature   cPPT/CTS: central polypurine tract and central termination sequence of HIV-1
   2622..3833    +  promoter       UbC promoter: human ubiquitin C promoter
   3864..3938    +  CDS            COX8 presequence: mitochondrial presequence of human cytochrome c oxidase subunit VIII (Rizutto et al., 1989)
   3972..4679    +  CDS            mCherry: mCherry is a basic (constitutively fluorescent) red fluorescent protein published in 2004, derived from Discosoma sp.. It is reported to be a very rapidly-maturing monomer with low acid sensitivity.
   4690..4714    +  misc_feature   MCS (fragment): pBluescript multiple cloning site
   4714..5302    +  misc_feature   WPRE: woodchuck hepatitis virus posttranscriptional regulatory element
   5239..5820    +  CDS            nef (fragment): NEF_HV1H2 - Experimental evidence at protein level: Swiss-Prot protein existence level 1. Extracellular Nef protein targets CD4(+) T-lymphocytes for apoptosis by interacting with CXCR4 surface receptors. From Human immunodeficiency virus type 1 group M subtype B (isolate HXB2) (HIV-1).
   5827..6007    +  LTR            5' LTR (truncated): truncated 5' long terminal repeat (LTR) from HIV-1
   6039..6150    +  polyA_signal   bGH poly(A) signal: bovine growth hormone polyadenylation signal
   6296..6884    -  rep_origin     ori: high-copy-number ColE1/pMB1/pBR322/pUC origin of replication
   7055..7915    -  CDS            AmpR: β-lactamase; bla; confers resistance to ampicillin, carbenicillin, and related antibiotics
   7916..8020    -  promoter       AmpR promoter: bla
