[The description below was written by a language model from this plasmid's Addgene catalogue record and pLannotate feature annotations shown in this document.]
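Description:
pFUW COX8ASig-mCherry is a lentiviral transfer plasmid built on the pFUW backbone for expressing a mitochondrially targeted red fluorescent protein in mammalian cells. In bacteria it is maintained through a high-copy ColE1/pUC-type origin and selected with ampicillin via the β-lactamase gene and its native promoter. The viral portion follows a typical HIV-1-derived design. A CMV enhancer/promoter sits directly upstream of a truncated 5' LTR, an arrangement that usually drives Tat-independent transcription of the genomic RNA in packaging cells. This is followed by the Ψ packaging signal with a partial gag sequence, the Rev response element for nuclear export of the unspliced genome, and the cPPT/CTS element that aids nuclear import during transduction. A second truncated LTR closes the proviral unit, followed by a bovine growth hormone polyadenylation signal.

The payload lies between the cPPT/CTS and the 3' LTR. The human ubiquitin C promoter provides constitutive, broadly active expression of an open reading frame in which the mitochondrial presequence of human cytochrome c oxidase subunit VIII is placed upstream of Discosoma-derived mCherry. The presequence directs import of the fusion into mitochondria. A WPRE downstream of the coding sequence enhances transcript stability and expression. No mammalian selection marker is annotated, so transduced cells would be identified by red fluorescence. The stated purpose is expression and mitochondrial localization of mCherry, and the associated work describes modular, genetically encoded organelle probes. The sequenced record is 8,048 nt, shorter than the catalogue's backbone size plus insert would imply; the record does not explain this discrepancy.
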