Addgene plasmid #239558: pFUW COX8ASig-mCherry
Purpose: Expression and mitochondrial localization of mCherry
Depositing lab: Tim Ahfeldt & Joel Blanchard. Depositing organization: Icahn School of Medicine at Mount Sinai. Publication: Genetically encoded and modular subcellular organelle probes reveal dysfunction in lysosomes and mitochondria driven by PRKN knockout. Goldman, C., Kareva, T., Sarrafha, L., Schuldt, B.R., Sahasrabudhe, A., Ahfeldt, T., and Blanchard, J.W. iScience 28 (2025) 10.1016/j.isci.2025.112816.
Backbone
  Vector backbone: pFUW
  Backbone size w/o insert (bp): 9221
  Vector type: Lentiviral
Growth in bacteria
  Bacterial resistance: Ampicillin, 100 μg/mL
  Growth temperature: 37°C
  Growth strain: NEB Stable
  Copy number: High Copy
Gene/Insert
  Gene/Insert name: mCherry
  Species: Discosoma
  Insert size (bp): 819
  Promoter: UbC
  Cloning method: Gibson Cloning
  Sequencing primers: 5′ hUBCpro-F; 3′ WPRE-R
Terms and licenses: Academic/Nonprofit Terms; Industry Terms: Not Available to Industry
How to cite: pFUW COX8ASig-mCherry was a gift from Tim Ahfeldt & Joel Blanchard (Addgene plasmid # 239558 ; http://n2t.net/addgene:239558 ; RRID:Addgene_239558)
