>Addgene plasmid #239558 | pFUW COX8ASig-mCherry | depositor partial sequence | sequence record 471322 | Cox8A signal peptide (1-25) and mCherry
ATGTCCGTCCTGACGCCGCTGCTGCTGCGGGGCTTGACAGGCTCGGCCCGGCGGCTCCCAGTGCCGCGCG
CCAAGATCCATTCGTTGGGGGATCCACCGGTCGCCACCATGGTGAGCAAGGGCGAGGAGGATAACATGGC
CATCATCAAGGAGTTCATGCGCTTCAAGGTGCACATGGAGGGCTCCGTGAACGGCCACGAGTTCGAGATC
GAGGGCGAGGGCGAGGGCCGCCCCTACGAGGGCACCCAGACCGCCAAGCTGAAGGTGACCAAGGGTGGCC
CCCTGCCCTTCGCCTGGGACATCCTGTCCCCTCAGTTCATGTACGGCTCCAAGGCCTACGTGAAGCACCC
CGCCGACATCCCCGACTACTTGAAGCTGTCCTTCCCCGAGGGCTTCAAGTGGGAGCGCGTGATGAACTTC
GAGGACGGCGGCGTGGTGACCGTGACCCAGGACTCCTCCCTGCAGGACGGCGAGTTCATCTACAAGGTGA
AGCTGCGCGGCACCAACTTCCCCTCCGACGGCCCCGTAATGCAGAAGAAGACCATGGGCTGGGAGGCCTC
CTCCGAGCGGATGTACCCCGAGGACGGCGCCCTGAAGGGCGAGATCAAGCAGAGGCTGAAGCTGAAGGAC
GGCGGCCACTACGACGCTGAGGTCAAGACCACCTACAAGGCCAAGAAGCCCGTGCAGCTGCCCGGCGCCT
ACAACGTCAACATCAAGTTGGACATCACCTCCCACAACGAGGACTACACCATCGTGGAACAGTACGAACG
CGCCGAGGGCCGCCACTCCACCGGCGGCATGGACGAGCTGTACAAGTAA
